Addgene plasmid #186423: pUPD2_SulR(CDS)
Purpose: provides sulfadiazine resistance (sulI) as a level 0 GoldenBraid part (CDS; B3-B4-B5)
Depositing lab: Lukas Fischer. Depositing organization: Charles University. Publication: Sulfadiazine and phosphinothricin selection systems optimised for the transformation of tobacco BY-2 cells. Kobercova E, Srba M, Fischer L. Plant Cell Rep. 2023 Jan 7. doi: 10.1007/s00299-022-02975-7. PubMed 36609768.
Backbone
  Vector backbone: pUPD2
  Backbone manufacturer: GoldenBraid kit from Diego Orzaez (Addgene kit # 1000000076 ), IBMCP, Valencia, Spain
  Backbone size w/o insert (bp): 2106
  Total vector size (bp): 3117
  Vector type: Plant Expression, Synthetic Biology ; CDS (part B3-B4-B5), GoldenBraid level 0
Growth in bacteria
  Bacterial resistance: Chloramphenicol, 25 μg/mL
  Growth temperature: 37°C
  Growth strain: DH5alpha
  Copy number: High Copy
Gene/Insert
  Gene/Insert name: SulR (alt names: sulfadiazine resistance; sulI)
  Species: A. thaliana (mustard weed), Synthetic
  Insert size (bp): 1011
  Mutation: BsaI and BsmBI sites removed
  Cloning method: Restriction Enzyme; 5′ cloning site BsmBI (destroyed during cloning); 3′ cloning site BsmBI (destroyed during cloning)
  Sequencing primers: 5′ pUDP2_F: GCTTTCGCTAAGGATGATTTCTGG; 3′ pUDP2_R: CAGGGTGGTGACACCTTGCC
Terms and licenses: Academic/Nonprofit Terms; Industry Terms: Not Available to Industry
How to cite: pUPD2_SulR(CDS) was a gift from Lukas Fischer (Addgene plasmid # 186423 ; http://n2t.net/addgene:186423 ; RRID:Addgene_186423)
