[The description below was written by a language model from this plasmid's Addgene catalogue record and pLannotate feature annotations shown in this document.]
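Description:
pUPD2_SulR(CDS) is a level 0 GoldenBraid part plasmid that supplies a sulfadiazine resistance coding sequence for assembling plant selectable marker cassettes. It is built on pUPD2, the small domestication vector of the GoldenBraid system. It is maintained in E. coli at high copy through a ColE1/pUC-type origin and selected with chloramphenicol, through a cat gene driven by its own promoter. The backbone also carries BioBrick prefix and suffix sequences and several bacterial transcription terminators (his operon, lambda t0 and a further putative terminator) that insulate the cloning site. The whole plasmid is about 3.1 kb, of which the insert accounts for roughly 1 kb.

The insert occupies the B3-B4-B5 position of the GoldenBraid grammar, meaning it is a complete CDS part. It has no promoter or terminator of its own and must be combined with these in a subsequent Type IIS assembly to form a transcriptional unit. The feature table shows two adjoining coding segments. The first is a short fragment matching the N-terminal region of a RuBisCO small subunit, best matched by the annotation to the pea protein, and it presumably acts as a chloroplast transit peptide, though the record does not say so. The second is sulI, a sulfonamide-insensitive dihydropteroate synthase that restores folate precursor synthesis in the presence of the drug. The catalogue lists the insert species as Arabidopsis thaliana and synthetic, which differs from the pea match.

Internal BsaI and BsmBI sites were removed to make the sequence compatible with GoldenBraid cloning, and the BsmBI sites used for insertion were destroyed. The associated work concerns sulfadiazine selection optimised for transforming tobacco BY-2 cells.
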