Features (pLannotate 1.2.2; 10 found; start..end, strand, type, name):
     18..37      +  misc_feature   BioBrick suffix: universal suffix for all parts
     38..95      +  terminator     his operon terminator: This putative transcriptin terminator from the E. coli his operon has a 2-bp deletion introduced during synthesis. Its efficiency has not been determined.
    290..878     -  rep_origin     ori: high-copy-number ColE1/pMB1/pBR322/pUC origin of replication
   1061..1155    -  terminator     lambda t0 terminator: transcription terminator from phage lambda
   1179..1835    -  CDS            cat: CAT_ECOLX - Experimental evidence at protein level: Swiss-Prot protein existence level 1. This enzyme is an effector of chloramphenicol resistance in bacteria. From Escherichia coli. This protein is used as a marker in many commonly used cloning vectors, such as pACYC184.
   1836..1933    -  promoter       cat promoter: promoter of the E. coli cat gene encoding chloramphenicol acetyltransferase
   2019..2062    -  terminator     bacterial terminator: putative bacterial transcription terminator
   2065..2086    +  misc_feature   BioBrick prefix: BioBrick prefix for parts that do not start with "ATG"
   2103..2276    +  CDS            RBCS.3A (fragment): RBS3_PEA - Experimental evidence at protein level: Swiss-Prot protein existence level 1. RuBisCO catalyzes two reactions: the carboxylation of D- ribulose 1,5-bisphosphate, the primary event in carbon dioxide fixation, as well as the oxidative fragmentation of the pentose substrate. Both reactions occur simultaneously and in competition at the same active site. Although the small subunit is not catalytic it is essential for maximal activity (Probable). Binds to abscisic acid (ABA); only half of the possible binding sites are occupied in the crystal; and there are indications this is a low affi
   2274..3110    +  CDS            sulI: DHP1_CORGT - Protein inferred from homology: Swiss-Prot protein existence level 3. Catalyzes the condensation of para-aminobenzoate (pABA) with 6-hydroxymethyl-7,8-dihydropterin diphosphate (DHPt-PP) to form 7,8- dihydropteroate (H2Pte), the immediate precursor of folate derivatives. From Corynebacterium glutamicum (Brevibacterium saccharolyticum).
>Addgene plasmid #186423 | pUPD2_SulR(CDS) | addgene full sequence | sequence record 369032 | Addgene NGS Result
TGAGACCACTCATCGCGACTAGTAGCGGCCGCTGCAGTCCGGCAAAAAAGGGCAAGGTGTCACCACCCTG
CCCTTTTTCTTTAAAACCGAAAAGATTACTTCGCGTTATGCAGGCTTCCTCGCTCACTGACTCGCTGCGC
TCGGTCGTTCGGCTGCGGCGAGCGGTATCAGCTCACTCAAAGGCGGTAATACGGTTATCCACAGAATCAG
GGGATAACGCAGGAAAGAACATGTGAGCAAAAGGCCAGCAAAAGGCCAGGAACCGTAAAAAGGCCGCGTT
GCTGGCGTTTTTCCACAGGCTCCGCCCCCCTGACGAGCATCACAAAAATCGACGCTCAAGTCAGAGGTGG
CGAAACCCGACAGGACTATAAAGATACCAGGCGTTTCCCCCTGGAAGCTCCCTCGTGCGCTCTCCTGTTC
CGACCCTGCCGCTTACCGGATACCTGTCCGCCTTTCTCCCTTCGGGAAGCGTGGCGCTTTCTCATAGCTC
ACGCTGTAGGTATCTCAGTTCGGTGTAGGTCGTTCGCTCCAAGCTGGGCTGTGTGCACGAACCCCCCGTT
CAGCCCGACCGCTGCGCCTTATCCGGTAACTATCGTCTTGAGTCCAACCCGGTAAGACACGACTTATCGC
CACTGGCAGCAGCCACTGGTAACAGGATTAGCAGAGCGAGGTATGTAGGCGGTGCTACAGAGTTCTTGAA
GTGGTGGCCTAACTACGGCTACACTAGAAGAACAGTATTTGGTATCTGCGCTCTGCTGAAGCCAGTTACC
TTCGGAAAAAGAGTTGGTAGCTCTTGATCCGGCAAACAAACCACCGCTGGTAGCGGTGGTTTTTTTGTTT
GCAAGCAGCAGATTACGCGCAGAAAAAAAGGATCTCAAGAAGATCCTTTGATCTTTTCTACGGGGTCTGA
CGCTCAGTGGAACGAAAACTCACGTTAAGGGATTTTGGTCATGAGATTATCAAAAAGGATCTTCACCTAG
ATCCTTTTAAATTAAAAATGAAGTTTTAAATCAATCTAAAGTATATATGAGTAAACTTGGTCTGACAGCT
CGAGGCTTGGATTCTCACCAATAAAAAACGCCCGGCGGCAACCGAGCGTTCTGAACAAATCCAGATGGAG
TTCTGAGGTCATTACTGGATCTATCAACAGGAGTCCAAGCGAGCTCGATATCAAATTACGCCCCGCCCTG
CCACTCGTCGCAGTACTGTTGTAATTCATTAAGCATTCTGCCGACATGGAAGCCATCACAAACGGCATGA
TGAACCTGAATCGCCAGCGGCATCAGCACCTTGTCGCCTTGCGTATAATATTTGCCCATGGTGAAAACGG
GGGCGAAGAAGTTGTCCATATTGGCCACGTTTAAATCAAAACTGGTGAAACTCACCCAGGGATTGGCTGA
TACGAAAAACATATTCTCAATAAACCCTTTAGGGAAATAGGCCAGGTTTTCACCGTAACACGCCACATCT
TGCGAATATATGTGTAGAAACTGCCGGAAATCGTCGTGGTATTCACTCCAGAGTGATGAAAACGTTTCAG
TTTGCTCATGGAAAACGGTGTAACAAGGGTGAACACTATCCCATATCACCAGCTCACCGTCTTTCATTGC
CATACGAAATTCCGGATGAGCATTCATCAGGCGGGCAAGAATGTGAATAAAGGCCGGATAAAACTTGTGC
TTATTTTTCTTTACGGTCTTTAAAAAGGCCGTAATATCCAGCTGAACGGTCTGGTTATAGGTACATTGAG
CAACTGACTGAAATGCCTCAAAATGTTCTTTACGATGCCATTGGGATATATCAACGGTGGTATATCCAGT
GATTTTTTTCTCCATTTTAGCTTCCTTAGCTCCTGAAAATCTCGATAACTCAAAAAATACGCCCGGTAGT
GATCTTATTTCATTATGGTGAAAGTTGGAACCTCTTACGTGCCCGATCAACTCGAGTGCCACCTGACGTC
TAAGAAACCATTATTATCATGACATTAACCTATAAAAATAGGCGTATCACGAGGCAGAATTTCAGATAAA
AAAAATCCTTAGCTTTCGCTAAGGATGATTTCTGGAATTCGCGGCCGCTTCTAGAGCGATGAGTGGTCTC
GAATGGCATCTATGATTTCTTCTTCAGCTGTGACTACAGTCAGCCGTGCTTCTACGGTGCAATCGGCCGC
TGTGGCTCCATTCGGCGGCCTCAAATCCATGACTGGATTCCCAGTTAAGAAGGTCAACACTGACATTACT
TCCATTACAAGCAATGGTGGAAGAGTAAAGTGCATGGTGACGGTGTTCGGCATTCTGAATCTCACCGAGG
ACTCCTTCTTCGATGAGAGCCGGCGGCTAGACCCCGCCGGCGCTGTCACGGCTGCGATCGAAATGCTGCG
AGTCGGATCAGACGTCGTGGATGTCGGACCGGCCGCCAGCCATCCGGACGCGAGGCCAGTATCGCCGGCC
GATGAGATCAGACGTATTGCGCCGCTCTTAGACGCCCTGTCCGATCAGATGCACCGTGTTTCAATCGACA
GCTTCCAACCGGAAACCCAGCGCTATGCGCTCAAGCGCGGCGTGGGCTACCTGAACGACATCCAAGGATT
TCCTGACCCTGCGCTCTATCCCGATATTGCTGAGGCGGACTGTAGGCTGGTGGTTATGCACTCAGCGCAG
CGGGATGGCATCGCCACCCGCACCGGTCACCTTCGACCCGAAGACGCGCTCGACGAGATTGTGCGGTTCT
TCGAGGCGCGGGTTTCCGCCTTGCGACGGAGCGGGGTCGCTGCCGACCGGCTCATCCTCGATCCGGGGAT
GGGATTTTTCTTGAGCCCCGCACCGGAAACATCGCTGCACGTGCTGTCGAACCTTCAAAAGCTGAAGTCG
GCGTTGGGGCTTCCGCTATTGGTATCGGTGTCGCGGAAATCCTTCTTGGGCGCCACCGTTGGCCTTCCTG
TAAAGGATCTGGGTCCAGCGAGCCTTGCGGCGGAACTTCACGCGATCGGCAATGGCGCTGACTACGTCCG
CACCCACGCGCCTGGAGATCTGCGAAGCGCAATCACCATCTCGGAAACCCTCGCGAAATTTCGCAGTCGC
GACGCCAGAGATCGAGGGTTAGATCATGCCTAAGCTT
